>Addgene plasmid #195718 | pUC57-mini v2-HF24_F4 | addgene full sequence | sequence record 385728 | Addgene NGS Result
CCAATGATGGTCTCGGGTCGTAATCAGCACCGCATCAGCAAGTGTATCTGCCGTGCACTGCAACAACGCT
GCTTCGGCCTGGTAATGGCCCGCCGCCTTCCAGCGTTCGACCCAGGCGTTAGGGTCAATGCGGGTCGCTT
CACTTACGCCAATGTCGTTATCCAGCGGTGCACGGGTGAACTGATCGCGCAGCGGCGTCAGCAGTTGTTT
TTTATCGCCGAGACCATCGGAAAGAACATGTGAGCAAAAGGCCAGCAAAAGGCCAGGAACCGTAAAAAGG
CCGCGTTGCTGGCGTTTTTCCATAGGCTCCGCCCCCCTGACGAGCATCACAAAAATCGACGCTCAAGTCA
GAGGTGGCGAAACCCGACAGGACTATAAAGATACCAGGCGTTTCCCCCTGGAAGCTCCCTCGTGCGCTCT
CCTGTTCCGACCCTGCCGCTTACCGGATACCTGTCCGCCTTTCTCCCTTCGGGAAGCGTGGCGCTTTCTC
ATAGCTCACGCTGTAGGTATCTCAGTTCGGTGTAGGTCGTTCGCTCCAAGCTGGGCTGTGTGCACGAACC
CCCCGTTCAGCCCGACCGCTGCGCCTTATCCGGTAACTATCGTCTTGAGTCCAACCCGGTAAGACACGAC
TTATCGCCACTGGCAGCAGCCACTGGTAACAGGATTAGCAGAGCGAGGTATGTAGGCGGTGCTACAGAGT
TCTTGAAGTGGTGGCCTAACTACGGCTACACTAGAAGAACAGTATTTGGTATCTGCGCTCTGCTGAAGCC
AGTTACCTTCGGAAAAAGAGTTGGTAGCTCTTGATCCGGCAAACAAACCACCGCTGGTAGCGGTGGTTTT
TTTGTTTGCAAGCAGCAGATTACGCGCAGAAAAAAAGGATCTCAAGAAGATCCTTTGATCTTTTCTACGG
GGTCTGACGCTCAGTGGAACGAAAACTCACGTTAAGGGATTTTGGTCATGAGATTATCAAAAAGGATCTT
CACCTAGATCCTTTTAAATTAAAAATGAAGTTTTAAATCAATCTAAAGTATATATGAGTAAACTTGGTCT
GACAGTTACCAATGCTTAATCAGTGAGGCACCTATCTCAGCGATCTGTCTATTTCGTTCATCCATAGTTG
CCTGACTCCCCGTCGTGTAGATAACTACGATACGGGAGGGCTTACCATCTGGCCCCAGTGCTGCAATGAT
ACCGCGAGATCCACGCTCACCGGCTCCAGATTTATCAGCAATAAACCAGCCAGCCGGAAGGGCCGAGCGC
AGAAGTGGTCCTGCAACTTTATCCGCCTCCATCCAGTCTATTAATTGTTGCCGGGAAGCTAGAGTAAGTA
GTTCGCCAGTTAATAGTTTGCGCAACGTTGTTGCCATTGCTACAGGCATCGTGGTGTCACGCTCGTCGTT
TGGTATGGCTTCATTCAGCTCCGGTTCCCAACGATCAAGGCGAGTTACATGATCCCCCATGTTGTGCAAA
AAAGCGGTTAGCTCCTTCGGTCCTCCGATCGTTGTCAGAAGTAAGTTGGCCGCAGTGTTATCACTCATGG
TTATGGCAGCACTGCATAATTCTCTTACTGTCATGCCATCCGTAAGATGCTTTTCTGTGACTGGTGAGTA
CTCAACCAAGTCATTCTGAGAATAGTGTATGCGGCGACCGAGTTGCTCTTGCCCGGCGTCAATACGGGAT
AATACCGCGCCACATAGCAGAACTTTAAAAGTGCTCATCATTGGAAAACGTTCTTCGGGGCGAAAACTCT
CAAGGATCTTACCGCTGTTGAGATCCAGTTCGATGTAACCCACTCGTGCACCCAACTGATCTTCAGCATC
TTTTACTTTCACCAGCGTTTCTGGGTGAGCAAAAACAGGAAGGCAAAATGCCGCAAAAAAGGGAATAAGG
GCGACACGGAAATGTTGAATACTCATACTCTTCCTTTTTCAATATTATTGAAGCATTTATCAGGGTTATT
GTCTCATGAGCGGATACATATTTGAATGTATTTAGAAAAATAAACAAATAGGGGTTCCGCGCACATTTCC
CCGAAAAGTGCCACCTGACGTC
Features (pLannotate 1.2.2; 4 found; start..end, strand, type, name):
     16..219     -  CDS            lacZ (fragment): β-galactosidase; lacZ
    297..885     -  rep_origin     ori: high-copy-number ColE1/pMB1/pBR322/pUC origin of replication
   1056..1916    -  CDS            AmpR: β-lactamase; bla; confers resistance to ampicillin, carbenicillin, and related antibiotics
   1917..2021    -  promoter       AmpR promoter: bla
