[The description below was written by a language model from this plasmid's Addgene catalogue record and pLannotate feature annotations shown in this document.]
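Description:
pUC57-mini v2-HF24_F4 is a small (about 2.05 kb) synthetic-biology part plasmid built on the pUC57-mini cloning backbone and maintained in E. coli. It replicates from a high-copy ColE1/pMB1/pUC-type origin and is selected with ampicillin through the β-lactamase (AmpR) gene driven by its native bla promoter. These elements account for most of the plasmid; the feature table shows no eukaryotic expression, viral, or reporter elements beyond the insert.

The payload is fragment 4 of a set of 24 pieces into which an E. coli lacI/lacZ cassette was divided. Annotation of the sequence identifies a roughly 200 bp segment of the lacZ (β-galactosidase) coding sequence as the insert, consistent with a short internal piece of the cassette rather than a functional gene; on its own it would not be expected to yield active enzyme. The split was designed as a high-fidelity Golden Gate assembly, meaning the four-base overhangs joining neighbouring fragments were chosen to minimise mismatched ligation. In such a scheme, each fragment is released from its carrier plasmid by a Type IIS restriction enzyme and ligated in a defined order with the other members of the set. The record does not state which enzyme or which overhang sequences flank this fragment, and the cloning sites are listed as unknown.

The plasmid is intended for use together with the other 23 fragment plasmids as a test system for multi-fragment assembly. Correct reconstruction of the lacI/lacZ cassette restores β-galactosidase activity, which typically provides a colony colour readout of assembly accuracy and efficiency, although the record does not describe the readout itself.
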