Addgene plasmid #195718: pUC57-mini v2-HF24_F4
Purpose: This plasmid carries a fragment from a 24-fragment lacI/lacZ cassette split that was designed as a Golden Gate assembly with high fidelity.
Depositing lab: Eric Cantor. Depositing organization: New England Biolabs. Publication: Comprehensive Profiling of Four Base Overhang Ligation Fidelity by T4 DNA Ligase and Application to DNA Assembly. Potapov V, Ong JL, Kucera RB, Langhorst BW, Bilotti K, Pryor JM, Cantor EJ, Canton B, Knight TF, Evans TC Jr, Lohman GJS. ACS Synth Biol. 2018 Nov 16;7(11):2665-2674. doi: 10.1021/acssynbio.8b00333. Epub 2018 Oct 29. PubMed 30335370.
Backbone
  Vector backbone: pUC57-mini
  Vector type: Synthetic Biology
Growth in bacteria
  Bacterial resistance: Ampicillin, 100 μg/mL
  Growth temperature: 37°C
  Growth strain: DH5alpha
  Copy number: High Copy
Gene/Insert
  Gene/Insert name: Fragment#4 of 24 fragment splits in lacI/lacZ cassette
  Species: E.coli
  Cloning method: Restriction Enzyme; 5′ cloning site Unknown (unknown if destroyed)
Terms and licenses: Academic/Nonprofit Terms; Industry Terms: Not Available to Industry
How to cite: pUC57-mini v2-HF24_F4 was a gift from Eric Cantor (Addgene plasmid # 195718 ; http://n2t.net/addgene:195718 ; RRID:Addgene_195718)
